>Addgene plasmid #208757 | pKLV-EF1a-BFP-W | addgene full sequence | sequence record 419577 | Addgene NGS Result
GACGGCCAGTGAGCGCGCGTAATACGACTCACTATAGGGCGAATTGACTAGTTATTAATAGTAATCAATT
ACGGGGTCATTAGTTCATAGCCCATATATGGAGTTCCGCGTTACATAACTTACGGTAAATGGCCCGCCTG
GCTGACCGCCCAACGACCCCCGCCCATTGACGTCAATAATGACGTATGTTCCCATAGTAACGCCAATAGG
GACTTTCCATTGACGTCAATGGGTGGAGTATTTACGGTAAACTGCCCACTTGGCAGTACATCAAGTGTAT
CATATGCCAAGTACGCCCCCTATTGACGTCAATGACGGTAAATGGCCCGCCTGGCATTATGCCCAGTACA
TGACCTTATGGGACTTTCCTACTTGGCAGTACATCTACGTATTAGTCATCGCTATTACCATGGTGATGCG
GTTTTGGCAGTACATCAATGGGCGTGGATAGCGGTTTGACTCACGGGGATTTCCAAGTCTCCACCCCATT
GACGTCAATGGGAGTTTGTTTTGGCACCAAAATCAACGGGACTTTCCAAAATGTCGTAACAACTCCGCCC
CATTGACGCAAATGGGCGGTAGGCGTGTACGGTGGGAGGTCTATATAAGCAGCGCGTTTTGCCTGTACTG
GGTCTCTCTGGTTAGACCAGATCTGAGCCTGGGAGCTCTCTGGCTAACTAGGGAACCCACTGCTTAAGCC
TCAATAAAGCTTGCCTTGAGTGCTTCAAGTAGTGTGTGCCCGTCTGTTGTGTGACTCTGGTAACTAGAGA
TCCCTCAGACCCTTTTAGTCAGTGTGGAAAATCTCTAGCAGTGGCGCCCGAACAGGGACTTGAAAGCGAA
AGGGAAACCAGAGGAGCTCTCTCGACGCAGGACTCGGCTTGCTGAAGCGCGCACGGCAAGAGGCGAGGGG
CGGCGACTGGTGAGTACGCCAAAAATTTTGACTAGCGGAGGCTAGAAGGAGAGAGATGGGTGCGAGAGCG
TCAGTATTAAGCGGGGGAGAATTAGATCGCGATGGGAAAAAATTCGGTTAAGGCCAGGGGGAAAGAAAAA
ATATAAATTAAAACATATAGTATGGGCAAGCAGGGAGCTAGAACGATTCGCAGTTAATCCTGGCCTGTTA
GAAACATCAGAAGGCTGTAGACAAATACTGGGACAGCTACAACCATCCCTTCAGACAGGATCAGAAGAAC
TTAGATCATTATATAATACAGTAGCAACCCTCTATTGTGTGCATCAAAGGATAGAGATAAAAGACACCAA
GGAAGCTTTAGACAAGATAGAGGAAGAGCAAAACAAAAGTAAGACCACCGCACAGCAAGCGGCCGGCCGC
TGATCTTCAGACCTGGAGGAGGAGATATGAGGGACAATTGGAGAAGTGAATTATATAAATATAAAGTAGT
AAAAATTGAACCATTAGGAGTAGCACCCACCAAGGCAAAGAGAAGAGTGGTGCAGAGAGAAAAAAGAGCA
GTGGGAATAGGAGCTTTGTTCCTTGGGTTCTTGGGAGCAGCAGGAAGCACTATGGGCGCAGCGTCAATGA
CGCTGACGGTACAGGCCAGACAATTATTGTCTGGTATAGTGCAGCAGCAGAACAATTTGCTGAGGGCTAT
TGAGGCGCAACAGCATCTGTTGCAACTCACAGTCTGGGGCATCAAGCAGCTCCAGGCAAGAATCCTGGCT
GTGGAAAGATACCTAAAGGATCAACAGCTCCTGGGGATTTGGGGTTGCTCTGGAAAACTCATTTGCACCA
CTGCTGTGCCTTGGAATGCTAGTTGGAGTAATAAATCTCTGGAACAGATTTGGAATCACACGACCTGGAT
GGAGTGGGACAGAGAAATTAACAATTACACAAGCTTAATACACTCCTTAATTGAAGAATCGCAAAACCAG
CAAGAAAAGAATGAACAAGAATTATTGGAATTAGATAAATGGGCAAGTTTGTGGAATTGGTTTAACATAA
CAAATTGGCTGTGGTATATAAAATTATTCATAATGATAGTAGGAGGCTTGGTAGGTTTAAGAATAGTTTT
TGCTGTACTTTCTATAGTGAATAGAGTTAGGCAGGGATATTCACCATTATCGTTTCAGACCCACCTCCCA
ACCCCGAGGGGACCCGACAGGCCCGAAGGAATAGAAGAAGAAGGTGGAGAGAGAGACAGAGACAGATCCA
TTCGATTAGTGAACGGATCGGCACTGCGTGCGCCAATTCTGCAGACAAATGGCAGTATTCATCCACAATT
TTAAAAGAAAAGGGGGGATTGGGGGGTACAGTGCAGGGGAAAGAATAGTAGACATAATAGCAACAGACAT
ACAAACTAAAGAATTACAAAAACAAATTACAAAAATTCAAAATTTTCGGGTTTATTACAGGGACAGCAGA
GATCCAGTTTGGTTAGTACCGGGCCCTACGCGTGAGGGGCGCGGAAGCCGGGGCGGAGGAGGAGCCAACC
CCGGGCTGGGCTGAGACCCGCAGAGGAAGACGCTCTAGGGATTTGTCCCGGACTAGCGAGATGGCAAGGC
TGAGGACGGGAGGCTGATTGAGAGGCGAAGGTACACCCTAATCTCAATACAACCTTTGGAGCTAAGCCAG
CAATGGTAGAGGGAAGATTCTGCACGTCCCTTCCAGGCGGCCTCCCCGTCACCACCCCCCCCAACCCGCC
CCGACCGGAGCTGAGAGTAATTCATACAAAAGGACTCGCCCCTGCCTTGGGGAATCCCAGGGACCGTCGT
TAAACTCCCACTAACGTAGAACCCAGAGATCGCTGCGTTCCCGCCCCCTCACCCGCCCGCTCTCGTCATC
ACTGAGGTGGAGAAGAGCATGCGTGAGGCTCCGGTGCCCGTCAGTGGGCAGAGCGCACATCGCCCACAGT
CCCCGAGAAGTTGGGGGGAGGGGTCGGCAATTGAACCGGTGCCTAGAGAAAGTGGCGCGGGGTAAACTGG
GAAAGTGATGTCGTGTACTGGCTCCGCCTTTTTCCCGAGGGTGGGGGAGAACCGTATATAAGTGCAGTAG
TCGCCGTGAACGTTCTTTTTCGCAACGGGTTTGCCGCCAGAACACAGGTAAGTGCCGTGTGTGGTTCCCG
CGGGCCTGGCCTCTTTACGGGTTATGGCCCTTGCGTGCCTTGAATTACTTCCACGCCCCTGGCTGCAGTA
CGTGATTCTTGATCCCGAGCTTCGGGTTGGAAGTGGGTGGGAGAGTTCGAGGCCTTGCGCTTAAGGAGCC
CCTTCGCCTCGTGCTTGAGTTGAGGCCTGGCCTGGGCGCTGGGGCCGCCGCGTGCGAATCTGGTGGCACC
TTCGCGCCTGTCTCGCTGCTTTCGATAAGTCTCTAGCCATTTAAAATTTTTGATGACCTGCTGCGACGCT
TTTTTTCTGGCAAGATAGTCTTGTAAATGCGGGCCAAGATCTGCACACTGGTATTTCGGTTTTTGGGGCC
GCGGGCGGCGACGGGGCCCGTGCGTCCCAGCGCACATGTTCGGCGAGGCGGGGCCTGCGAGCGCGGCCAC
CGAGAATCGGACGGGGGTAGTCTCAAGCTGGCCGGCCTGCTCTGGTGCCTGGCCTCGCGCCGCCGTGTAT
CGCCCCGCCCTGGGCGGCAAGGCTGGCCCGGTCGGCACCAGTTGCGTGAGCGGAAAGATGGCCGCTTCCC
GGCCCTGCTGCAGGGAGCTCAAAATGGAGGACGCGGCGCTCGGGAGAGCGGGCGGGTGAGTCACCCACAC
AAAGGAAAAGGGCCTTTCCGTCCTCAGCCGTCGCTTCATGTGACTCCACGGAGTACCGGGCGCCGTCCAG
GCACCTCGATTAGTTCTCGAGCTTTTGGAGTACGTCGTCTTTAGGTTGGGGGGAGGGGTTTTATGCGATG
GAGTTTCCCCACACTGAGTGGGTGGAGACTGAAGTTAGGCCAGCTTGGCACTTGATGTAATTCTCCTTGG
AATTTGCCCTTTTTGAGTTTGGATCTTGGTTCATTCTCAAGCCTCAGACAGTGGTTCAAAGTTTTTTTCT
TCCATTTCAGGTGTCGTGGGAAGCTTGGCGCGCCCACCATGAGCGAGCTGATTAAGGAGAACATGCACAT
GAAGCTGTACATGGAGGGCACCGTGGACAACCATCACTTCAAGTGCACATCCGAGGGCGAAGGCAAGCCC
TACGAGGGCACCCAGACCATGAGAATCAAGGTGGTCGAGGGCGGCCCTCTCCCCTTCGCCTTCGACATCC
TGGCTACTAGCTTCCTCTACGGCAGCAAGACCTTCATCAACCACACCCAGGGCATCCCCGACTTCTTCAA
GCAGTCCTTCCCTGAGGGCTTCACATGGGAGAGAGTCACCACATACGAAGACGGGGGCGTGCTGACCGCT
ACCCAGGACACCAGCCTCCAGGACGGCTGCCTCATCTACAACGTCAAGATCAGAGGGGTGAACTTCACAT
CCAACGGCCCTGTGATGCAGAAGAAAACACTCGGCTGGGAGGCCTTCACCGAGACGCTGTACCCCGCTGA
CGGCGGCCTGGAAGGCAGAAACGACATGGCCCTGAAGCTCGTGGGCGGGAGCCATCTGATCGCAAACATC
AAGACCACATATAGATCCAAGAAACCCGCTAAGAACCTCAAGATGCCTGGCGTCTACTATGTGGACTACA
GACTGGAAAGAATCAAGGAGGCCAACAACGAGACCTACGTCGAGCAGCACGAGGTGGCAGTGGCCAGATA
CTGCGACCTCCCTAGCAAACTGGGGCACAAGCTTAATTGAGAATTCGCGGCCGCTCAACCTCTGGATTAC
AAAATTTGTGAAAGATTGACTGGTATTCTTAACTATGTTGCTCCTTTTACGCTATGTGGATACGCTGCTT
TAATGCCTTTGTATCATGCTATTGCTTCCCGTATGGCTTTCATTTTCTCCTCCTTGTATAAATCCTGGTT
GCTGTCTCTTTATGAGGAGTTGTGGCCCGTTGTCAGGCAACGTGGCGTGGTGTGCACTGTGTTTGCTGAC
GCAACCCCCACTGGTTGGGGCATTGCCACCACCTGTCAGCTCCTTTCCGGGACTTTCGCTTTCCCCCTCC
CTATTGCCACGGCGGAACTCATCGCCGCCTGCCTTGCCCGCTGCTGGACAGGGGCTCGGCTGTTGGGCAC
TGACAATTCCGTGGTGTTGTCGGGGAAATCATCGTCCTTTCCTTGGCTGCTCGCCTGTGTTGCCACCTGG
ATTCTGCGCGGGACGTCCTTCTGCTACGTCCCTTCGGCCCTCAATCCAGCGGACCTTCCTTCCCGCGGCC
TGCTGCCGGCTCTGCGGCCTCTTCCGCGTCTTCGCCTTCGCCCTCAGACGAGTCGGATCTCCCTTTGGGC
CGCCTCCCCGCAGGTACCTTTAAGACCAATGACTTACAAGGCAGCTGTAGATCTTAGCCACTTTTTAAAA
GAAAAGGGGGGACTGGAAGGGCTAATTCACTCCCAAAGAAGTCAAGATCTGCTTTTTGCCTGTACTGGGT
CTCTCTGGTTAGACCAGAGTCTCTCTGGTTAGACCAGATCTGAGCCTGGGAGCTCTCTGGCTAACTAGGG
AACCCACTGCTTAAGCCTCAATAAAGCTTGCCTTGAGTGCTTCAAGTAGTGTGTGCCCGTCTGTTGTGTG
ACTCTGGTAACTAGAGATCCCTCAGACCCTTTTAGTCAGTGTGGAAAATCTCTAGCAGTTTAAACCCGCT
GATCAGCCTCGACTGTGCCTTCTAGTTGCCAGCCATCTGTTGTTTGCCCCTCCCCCGTGCCTTCCTTGAC
CCTGGAAGGTGCCACTCCCACTGTCCTTTCCTAATAAAATGAGGAAATTGCATCGCATTGTCTGAGTAGG
TGTCATTCTATTCTGGGGGGTGGGGTGGGGCAGGACAGCAAGGGGGAGGATTGGGAAGTCAATAGCAGGC
ATGCTGGGGATGCGGTGGGCTCTATGGGCGGCCGTTAATTAAGCTTTTGTTCCCTTTAGTGAGGGTTAAT
TGCGCGCTTGGCGTAATCATGGTCATAGCTGTTTCCTGTGTGAAATTGTTATCCGCTCACAATTCCACAC
AACATACGAGCCGGGAGCATAAAGTGTAAAGCCTGGGGTGCCTAATGAGTGAGCTAACTCACATTAATTG
CGTTGCGCTCACTGCCCGCTTTCCAGTCGGGAAACCTGTCGTGCCAGCTGCATTAATGAATCGGCCAACG
CGCGGGGAGAGGCGGTTTGCGTATTGGGCGCTCTTCCGCTTCCTCGCTCACTGACTCGCTGCGCTCGGTC
GTTCGGCTGCGGCGAGCGGTATCAGCTCACTCAAAGGCGGTAATACGGTTATCCACAGAATCAGGGGATA
ACGCAGGAAAGAACATGTGAGCAAAAGGCCAGCAAAAGGCCAGGAACCGTAAAAAGGCCGCGTTGCTGGC
GTTTTTCCATAGGCTCCGCCCCCCTGACGAGCATCACAAAAATCGACGCTCAAGTCAGAGGTGGCGAAAC
CCGACAGGACTATAAAGATACCAGGCGTTTCCCCCTGGAAGCTCCCTCGTGCGCTCTCCTGTTCCGACCC
TGCCGCTTACCGGATACCTGTCCGCCTTTCTCCCTTCGGGAAGCGTGGCGCTTTCTCATAGCTCACGCTG
TAGGTATCTCAGTTCGGTGTAGGTCGTTCGCTCCAAGCTGGGCTGTGTGCACGAACCCCCCGTTCAGCCC
GACCGCTGCGCCTTATCCGGTAACTATCGTCTTGAGTCCAACCCGGTAAGACACGACTTATCGCCACTGG
CAGCAGCCACTGGTAACAGGATTAGCAGAGCGAGGTATGTAGGCGGTGCTACAGAGTTCTTGAAGTGGTG
GCCTAACTACGGCTACACTAGAAGAACAGTATTTGGTATCTGCGCTCTGCTGAAGCCAGTTACCTTCGGA
AAAAGAGTTGGTAGCTCTTGATCCGGCAAACAAACCACCGCTGGTAGCGGTGGTTTTTTTGTTTGCAAGC
AGCAGATTACGCGCAGAAAAAAAGGATCTCAAGAAGATCCTTTGATCTTTTCTACGGGGTCTGACGCTCA
GTGGAACGAAAACTCACGTTAAGGGATTTTGGTCATGAGATTATCAAAAAGGATCTTCACCTAGATCCTT
TTAAATTAAAAATGAAGTTTTAAATCAATCTAAAGTATATATGAGTAAACTTGGTCTGACAGTTACCAAT
GCTTAATCAGTGAGGCACCTATCTCAGCGATCTGTCTATTTCGTTCATCCATAGTTGCCTGACTCCCCGT
CGTGTAGATAACTACGATACGGGAGGGCTTACCATCTGGCCCCAGTGCTGCAATGATACCGCGAGACCCA
CGCTCACCGGCTCCAGATTTATCAGCAATAAACCAGCCAGCCGGAAGGGCCGAGCGCAGAAGTGGTCCTG
CAACTTTATCCGCCTCCATCCAGTCTATTAATTGTTGCCGGGAAGCTAGAGTAAGTAGTTCGCCAGTTAA
TAGTTTGCGCAACGTTGTTGCCATTGCTACAGGCATCGTGGTGTCACGCTCGTCGTTTGGTATGGCTTCA
TTCAGCTCCGGTTCCCAACGATCAAGGCGAGTTACATGATCCCCCATGTTGTGCAAAAAAGCGGTTAGCT
CCTTCGGTCCTCCGATCGTTGTCAGAAGTAAGTTGGCCGCAGTGTTATCACTCATGGTTATGGCAGCACT
GCATAATTCTCTTACTGTCATGCCATCCGTAAGATGCTTTTCTGTGACTGGTGAGTACTCAACCAAGTCA
TTCTGAGAATAGTGTATGCGGCGACCGAGTTGCTCTTGCCCGGCGTCAATACGGGATAATACCGCGCCAC
ATAGCAGAACTTTAAAAGTGCTCATCATTGGAAAACGTTCTTCGGGGCGAAAACTCTCAAGGATCTTACC
GCTGTTGAGATCCAGTTCGATGTAACCCACTCGTGCACCCAACTGATCTTCAGCATCTTTTACTTTCACC
AGCGTTTCTGGGTGAGCAAAAACAGGAAGGCAAAATGCCGCAAAAAAGGGAATAAGGGCGACACGGAAAT
GTTGAATACTCATACTCTTCCTTTTTCAATATTATTGAAGCATTTATCAGGGTTATTGTCTCATGAGCGG
ATACATATTTGAATGTATTTAGAAAAATAAACAAATAGGGGTTCCGCGCACATTTCCCCGAAAAGTGCCA
CCTAAATTGTAAGCGTTAATATTTTGTTAAAATTCGCGTTAAATTTTTGTTAAATCAGCTCATTTTTTAA
CCAATAGGCCGAAATCGGCAAAATCCCTTATAAATCAAAAGAATAGACCGAGATAGGGT
[37 nt withheld, positions 8250-8286]
AAAGAACGTGGACTCCAACGTCAAAGG
[49 nt withheld, positions 8314-8362]
T
[91 nt withheld, positions 8364-8454]
G
[124 nt withheld, positions 8456-8579]
CCCATTCGCCATTCAGGCTGCGCAACTGTTGGGAAGGGCGATCGGTGCGGGCCTCTTCGCTATTACGCCA
GCTGGCGAAAGGGGGATGTGCTGCAAGGCGATTAAGTTGGGTAACGCCAGGGTTTTCCCAGTCACGACGT
TGTAAAAC
Features (pLannotate 1.2.2; 26 found; start..end, strand, type, name):
     20..38      +  promoter       T7 promoter: promoter for bacteriophage T7 RNA polymerase
    109..412     +  enhancer       CMV enhancer: human cytomegalovirus immediate early enhancer
    413..612     +  promoter       CMV promoter: human cytomegalovirus (CMV) immediate early promoter
    630..810     +  LTR            5' LTR (truncated): truncated 5' long terminal repeat (LTR) from HIV-1
    857..982     +  misc_feature   HIV-1 Ψ: packaging signal of human immunodeficiency virus type 1
    966..1304    +  CDS            HIV-1 gag (fragment): gag protein from human immunodeficiency virus 1; gag
   1479..1712    +  misc_feature   RRE: The Rev response element (RRE) of HIV-1 allows for Rev-dependent mRNA export from the nucleus to the cytoplasm.
   2089..2189    +  CDS            Rev (fragment): human immunodeficiency virus 1 (HIV-1) Rev protein; rev; enhances nuclear export of unspliced and incompletely spliced viral mRNAs
   2239..2356    +  misc_feature   cPPT/CTS: central polypurine tract and central termination sequence of HIV-1
   2846..3057    +  promoter       EF-1α core promoter: core promoter for human elongation factor EF-1α
   3058..4000    +  intron         EF-1α intron A: intron upstream of the start codon of human EF-1α
   4029..4727    +  CDS            TagBFP: TagBFP is a basic (constitutively fluorescent) blue fluorescent protein published in 2008, derived from Entacmaea quadricolor. It is reported to be a very rapidly-maturing monomer with very low acid sensitivity.
   4745..5331    +  misc_feature   WPRE: woodchuck hepatitis virus posttranscriptional regulatory element
   5325..5471    +  CDS            nef (fragment): NEF_HV1LA - Experimental evidence at protein level: Swiss-Prot protein existence level 1. Extracellular Nef protein targets CD4(+) T-lymphocytes for apoptosis by interacting with CXCR4 surface receptors. From Human immunodeficiency virus type 1 group M subtype B (isolate Lai) (HIV-1).
   5479..5657    +  LTR            5' LTR (truncated): truncated 5' long terminal repeat (LTR) from HIV-1
   5683..5794    +  polyA_signal   bGH poly(A) signal: bovine growth hormone polyadenylation signal
   5933..5951    -  promoter       T3 promoter: promoter for bacteriophage T3 RNA polymerase
   5996..6012    -  protein_bind   lac operator: The lac repressor binds to the lac operator to inhibit transcription in E. coli. This inhibition can be relieved by adding lactose or isopropyl-β-D-thiogalactopyranoside (IPTG). lac repressor encoded by lacI
   6020..6050    -  promoter       lac promoter: promoter for the E. coli lac operon
   6065..6086    -  protein_bind   CAP binding site: CAP binding activates transcription in the presence of cAMP. E. coli catabolite activator protein
   6099..6191    -  CDS            lacI (fragment): lac repressor; lacI; The lac repressor binds to the lac operator to inhibit transcription in E. coli. This inhibition can be relieved by adding lactose or isopropyl-β-D-thiogalactopyranoside (IPTG).
   6374..6962    -  rep_origin     ori: high-copy-number ColE1/pMB1/pBR322/pUC origin of replication
   7133..7993    -  CDS            AmpR: β-lactamase; bla; confers resistance to ampicillin, carbenicillin, and related antibiotics
   7994..8098    -  promoter       AmpR promoter: bla
   8151..8579    -  rep_origin     f1 ori (sequence partly withheld): f1 bacteriophage origin of replication; arrow indicates direction of (+) strand synthesis
   8584..12      -  CDS            lacZα (fragment) (across the origin): LacZα fragment of β-galactosidase; lacZ fragment
