[The description below was written by a language model from this plasmid's Addgene catalogue record and pLannotate feature annotations shown in this document.]
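Description:
pKLV-EF1a-BFP-W is an HIV-1-based lentiviral vector, catalogued as an empty backbone, that constitutively expresses a blue fluorescent protein. It was derived from pKLV-EF1aGFP-W by Gibson cloning, and the name suggests that the GFP reporter was exchanged for BFP. The sequenced plasmid is about 8.7 kb. It is propagated in E. coli through a high-copy ColE1/pUC-type origin and selected with ampicillin via the β-lactamase gene. The bacterial portion also carries an f1 phage origin, remnants of a lacZα/lac promoter region, and flanking T7 and T3 promoters, typical of a phagemid-derived cloning backbone.

The viral genome is transcribed in packaging cells from a CMV enhancer/promoter fused to a truncated 5' LTR, an arrangement that normally makes genomic RNA production Tat-independent. Downstream lie the Ψ packaging signal extending into a gag fragment, the Rev response element for nuclear export of the unspliced genome, and the cPPT/CTS, which aids nuclear import of the reverse-transcribed DNA. The internal expression cassette consists of the human EF-1α core promoter with its intron A driving TagBFP, a fast-maturing monomeric blue fluorescent protein, followed by a WPRE to enhance transcript stability and expression. The cassette ends at a truncated 3' LTR, consistent with a self-inactivating design, which is backed by a bovine growth hormone polyadenylation signal.

No mammalian drug-selection marker is annotated, so transduced cells would be identified by blue fluorescence. The record supports its use as a BFP-marking lentivirus or control vector and as a backbone for further cloning, but it does not describe a specific insertion site or application.
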