Addgene plasmid #208757: pKLV-EF1a-BFP-W
Purpose: (Empty Backbone) Lentiviral vector expressing BFP
Depositing lab: Kosuke Yusa. Depositing organization: Kyoto University, Institute for Life and Medical Sciences. Publication: Canonical BAF complex regulates the oncogenic program in human T-cell acute lymphoblastic leukemia. Aoki K, Hyuga M, Tarumoto Y, Nishibuchi G, Ueda A, Ochi Y, Sugino S, Mikami T, Kobushi H, Kato I, Akahane K, Inukai T, Takaori-Kondo A, Takita J, Ogawa S, Yusa K. Blood. 2023 Nov 3:blood.2023020857. doi: 10.1182/blood.2023020857. PubMed 37922452.
Backbone
  Vector backbone: pKLV-EF1aGFP-W
  Backbone manufacturer: addgene
  Backbone size (bp): 8743
  Vector type: Lentiviral
Growth in bacteria
  Bacterial resistance: Ampicillin, 100 μg/mL
  Growth temperature: 37°C
  Growth strain: NEB Stable
  Copy number: Unknown
Gene/Insert
  Cloning method: Gibson Cloning
  Sequencing primers: 5′ ATGTAATTCTCCTTGGAATTTG; 3′ CAAAGGGAGATCCGACTCGT
Terms and licenses: Academic/Nonprofit Terms; Industry Terms: Not Available to Industry
How to cite: pKLV-EF1a-BFP-W was a gift from Kosuke Yusa (Addgene plasmid # 208757 ; http://n2t.net/addgene:208757 ; RRID:Addgene_208757)
